>Addgene plasmid #245585 | pICSL50023 | addgene full sequence | sequence record 498375 | Addgene NGS Result
CTAAATTGTAAGCGTTAATATTTTGTTAAAATTCGCGTTAAATTTTTGTTAAATCAGCTCATTTTTTAAC
CAATAGGCCGAAATCGGCAAAATCCCTTATAAATCAAAAGAATAGACCGAGATAGGGTTGAGTGGCCGCT
ACAGGGCGCTCCCATTCGCCATTCAGGCTGCGCAACTGTTGGGAAGGGCGTTTCGGTGCGGGCCTCTTCG
CTATTACGCCAGCTGGCGAAAGGGGGATGTGCTGCAAGGCGATTAAGTTGGGTAACGCCAGGGTTTTCCC
AGTCACGACGTTGTAAAACGACGGCCAGTGAGCGCGACGTAATACGACTCACTATAGGGCGAATTGAGTG
AAGGCCGTCAAGGCCACGTGTCTTGTCCAGGCGCGCCAGGTCTCATTCGATGAGCAAGGGAGAGGAATTA
TTTACGGGTGTTGTCCCAATTCTTGTTGAGCTCGATGGGGACGTGAATGGCCACAAGTTTTCAGTATCAG
GAGAGGGCGAAGGCGATGCCACGTATGGCAAGTTGACGCTCAAATTCATCTGTACTACCGGGAAGCTACC
GGTTCCGTGGCCAACTTTGGTAACAACTTTAACATATGGGGTGCAATGCTTCAGCAGGTATCCAGACCAC
ATGAAGAGGCACGATTTTTTTAAAAGTGCTATGCCCGAAGGGTATGTCCAGGAACGAACTATTTTTTTTA
AAGATGACGGAAACTACAAAACAAGGGCAGAAGTCAAGTTCGAGGGGGATACGCTTGTAAATAGGATCGA
ATTGAAGGGAATAGATTTTAAAGAGGACGGCAACATCCTCGGCCATAAATTAGAGTACAATTACAACGAT
CACCAGGTCTACATTATGGCTGATAAGCAGAAAAACGGGATCAAGGCTAACTTCAAAATAAGGCATAATA
TTGAAGATGGAGGAGTCCAGTTGGCTGATCATTATCAGCAGAACACACCAATCGGGGATGGCCCGGTTCT
ATTACCAGACAACCACTATCTGTTCACCACCAGTACGCTATCTAAGGACCCCAATGAGAAGCGTGATCAT
ATGGTGCTCCTCGAATTCGTAACAGCAGCTGGGATCACGCACGGGATGGACGAGTTATACAAGTAAGCTT
CGAGACCATTAATTAATGGAGCACAAGACTGGCCTCATGGGCCTTCACTTCACTGCCCGCTTTCCAGTCG
GGAAACCTGTCGTGCCAGCTGCATTAACATGGTCATAGCTGTTTCCTTGCGTATTGGGCGCTCTCCGCTT
CCTCGCTCACTGACTCGCTGCGCTCGGTCGTTCGGGTAAAGCCTGGGGTGCCTAATGAGCAAAAGGCCAG
CAAAAGGCCAGGAACCGTAAAAAGGCCGCGTTGCTGGCGTTTTTCCATAGGCTCCGCCCCCCTGACGAGC
ATCACAAAAATCGACGCTCAAGTCAGAGGTGGCGAAACCCGACAGGACTATAAAGATACCAGGCGTTTCC
CCCTGGAAGCTCCCTCGTGCGCTCTCCTGTTCCGACCCTGCCGCTTACCGGATACCTGTCCGCCTTTCTC
CCTTCGGGAAGCGTGGCGCTTTCTCATAGCTCACGCTGTAGGTATCTCAGTTCGGTGTAGGTCGTTCGCT
CCAAGCTGGGCTGTGTGCACGAACCCCCCGTTCAGCCCGACCGCTGCGCCTTATCCGGTAACTATCGTCT
TGAGTCCAACCCGGTAAGACACGACTTATCGCCACTGGCAGCAGCCACTGGTAACAGGATTAGCAGAGCG
AGGTATGTAGGCGGTGCTACAGAGTTCTTGAAGTGGTGGCCTAACTACGGCTACACTAGAAGAACAGTAT
TTGGTATCTGCGCTCTGCTGAAGCCAGTTACCTTCGGAAAAAGAGTTGGTAGCTCTTGATCCGGCAAACA
AACCACCGCTGGTAGCGGTGGTTTTTTTGTTTGCAAGCAGCAGATTACGCGCAGAAAAAAAGGATCTCAA
GAAGATCCTTTGATCTTTTCTACGGGGTCTGACGCTCAGTGGAACGAAAACTCACGTTAAGGGATTTTGG
TCATGAGATTATCAAAAAGGATCTTCACCTAGATCCTTTTAAATTAAAAATGAAGTTTTAAATCAATCTA
AAGTATATATGAGTAAACTTGGTCTGACAGTTATTATTTACCCACCACTTTGGTAATTTCGCCTTTCACG
TAATGCACAAATTCTTCCAGCTGATCCGCACGGCTGGCCAGACGATCTTCTTCCTGGCCCAGATACGCCT
GACGCGCTTCCAGAATCACCGGCTGATACTGCGCCGGCAGACGTTCCATGGCCCAATCCGCCGCCACATC
TTTCGGCGCAATTTTGCCGGTCACCGCGCTATACCAAATACGGCTCAGGGTCAGCACCACGTTGCGTTCA
TCACCCGCCCAATCCGGCGGGCTGTTCCACAGGGTCAGGGTTTCGTTCAGCGCTTCAAACAGGTCCTGTT
CCGGCACCGGATCAAACAGTTCTTCCGCTGCCGGACCAACCAGCGCCACGCTATGTTCACGCGCTTTGGT
CAGCAGAATGGCCAGATCGATATCAATGGTCGCCGGTTCAAAAATGCCGGCCAGAATATCGTTACGCTGC
CATTCGCCAAACTGCAGCTCACGTTTCGCCGGATAACGCCACGGAATAATGTCATCATGCACCACGATGG
TCACTTCCACCGCACGCAGAATTTCGCTTTCACCCGGGCTCGCGCTGGTTTCCAGCAGATCGTTAATCAG
CGCACGACGGGTGGTTTCATCCAGACGCACGGTCACGGTCACCAGCAGATCAATATCGCTATGCGGTTTC
AGGCCGCCATCCACCGCGCTGCCATACAGATGCACGGCCAGCAGGGTCGGTTCCAGATGACGTTCAATCA
CGCCCACCACTTCAGACAGCTGGGTGCTCACTTCCGCAATCACCGCTTCACGCATAATGTTCAGTTTGGT
TTTCGGACGGCTGCCCTGCTGGGTCACATCGTTGCTGCTCCACAGCATCAGGCAACGGCCCACCGCATAA
CGCGCCTGCTGTTTGCTCGCACGCGGCATGCTCTGCACGCCAAAAAAGCAATCATAGCACGCCATAAACA
CCGCCACCGCACCATTACCGCCGCTACGTTCGGTCAGGGTACGGCTCCAATTACGGCTACGCATACTCTT
CCTTTTTCAATATTATTGAAGCATTTATCAGGGTTATTGTCTCATGAGCGGATACATATTTGAATGTATT
TAGAAAAATAAACAAATAGGGGTTCCGCGCACATTTCCCCGAAAAGTGCCAC
Features (pLannotate 1.2.2; 10 found; start..end, strand, type, name):
      3..134     -  rep_origin     M13 ori (fragment): M13 bacteriophage origin of replication; arrow indicates direction of (+) strand synthesis
    155..311     -  CDS            lacZα (fragment): LacZα fragment of β-galactosidase; lacZ fragment
    320..338     +  promoter       T7 promoter: promoter for bacteriophage T7 RNA polymerase
    400..1113    +  CDS            pHluorin, ecliptic: pHluorin, ecliptic is a multistate long stokes shift fluorescent protein published in 1998, derived from Aequorea victoria.
   1170..1217    -  CDS            lacI (fragment): lac repressor; lacI; The lac repressor binds to the lac operator to inhibit transcription in E. coli. This inhibition can be relieved by adding lactose or isopropyl-β-D-thiogalactopyranoside (IPTG).
   1254..1294    -  rep_origin     RSF ori (fragment): Plasmids containing the RSF 1030 origin of replication can be propagated in E. coli cells that contain additional plasmids with compatible origins.
   1372..1960    -  rep_origin     ori: high-copy-number ColE1/pMB1/pBR322/pUC origin of replication
   2137..2925    -  CDS            aadA: S3AD_ECOLX - Experimental evidence at protein level: Swiss-Prot protein existence level 1. Mediates bacterial resistance to the antibiotics streptomycin and spectinomycin. From Escherichia coli.
   2932..2988    -  CDS            aacC1 (fragment): AACC1_PSEAI - Experimental evidence at protein level: Swiss-Prot protein existence level 1. Responsible for gentamicin resistance and has a limited substrate range. From Pseudomonas aeruginosa.
   3145..3249    -  promoter       AmpR promoter: bla
