[The description below was written by a language model from this plasmid's Addgene catalogue record and pLannotate feature annotations shown in this document.]
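Description:
pICSL50023 is a Level 0 Golden Gate part plasmid built on the pUAP backbone, intended for modular (MoClo-syntax) DNA assembly rather than for direct expression. It is maintained in E. coli as a high-copy plasmid through a ColE1/pUC-type origin and is selected with spectinomycin, conferred by an aadA aminoglycoside adenylyltransferase gene. The annotation also picks up an AmpR (bla) promoter upstream of the resistance region. It additionally shows short fragments of M13 ori, lacZα, lacI, RSF ori and aacC1. These are backbone remnants or partial matches rather than functional elements. A T7 promoter lies shortly upstream of the insert, although the record does not indicate that it is meant to drive expression of the part. The full sequence record is 3,272 nt, somewhat larger than the sum of the catalogued backbone and insert sizes.

The payload is a coding module of about 720 bp for superecliptic pHluorin, a pH-sensitive GFP variant derived from Aequorea victoria, formatted as a C-terminal tag. The automated annotation labels it as ecliptic pHluorin, the closely related parent variant. Internal BsaI and BpiI recognition sites have been removed by point mutation so that the part is compatible with Type IIS assembly. The module carries the overhangs TTCG and GCTT, which define the C-terminal tag position in the MoClo standard. It can therefore be joined in frame downstream of a coding sequence module and upstream of a terminator when building a Level 1 transcription unit. No promoter or terminator for the destination host is part of this module, since these are supplied by other Level 0 parts. Typical use is to build fusion proteins carrying a pH-reporting fluorescent tag, whose fluorescence is quenched in acidic compartments.
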