Addgene plasmid #245585: pICSL50023
Purpose: Level 0 Golden Gate part C-Terminal Tag with overhangs TTCG - GCTT
Depositing lab: Mark Youles. Depositing organization: Sainsbury Laboratory, Norwich.
Backbone
  Vector backbone: pUAP
  Backbone size w/o insert (bp): 2049
  Vector type: Synthetic Biology
Growth in bacteria
  Bacterial resistance: Spectinomycin, 50 μg/mL
  Growth temperature: 37°C
  Growth strain: DH5alpha
  Copy number: High Copy
Gene/Insert
  Gene/Insert name: C-Terminal tag Superecliptic pHluorin
  Species: Aequorea victoria
  Insert size (bp): 721
  Mutation: BsaI/BpiI sites removed by point-mutation
  Cloning method: Restriction Enzyme; 5′ cloning site BsaI (destroyed during cloning); 3′ cloning site BsaI (destroyed during cloning)
  Sequencing primers: 5′ AAATAGGCGTATCACGAGG; 3′ CGCGAAGTAATCTTTTCGG
Terms and licenses: Academic/Nonprofit Terms; Industry Terms: Not Available to Industry
Depositor comments: Level 0 C-Terminal tag module used for GoldenGate assemblies using the MoClo overhang syntax
How to cite: pICSL50023 was a gift from Mark Youles (Addgene plasmid # 245585 ; http://n2t.net/addgene:245585 ; RRID:Addgene_245585)
